>Addgene plasmid #62370 | pcDNA-gp78-FLAG | addgene full sequence | sequence record 424666 | Addgene NGS Result
CGCCCCATGGCTGACTAATTTTTTTTATTTATGCAGAGGCCGAGGCCGCCTCTGCCTCTGAGCTATTCCA
GAAGTAGTGAGGAGGCTTTTTTGGAGGCCTAGGCTTTTGCAAAAAGCTCCCGGGAGCTTGTATATCCATT
TTCGGATCTGATCAAGAGACAGGATGAGGATCGTTTCGCATGATTGAACAAGATGGATTGCACGCAGGTT
CTCCGGCCGCTTGGGTGGAGAGGCTATTCGGCTATGACTGGGCACAACAGACAATCGGCTGCTCTGATGC
CGCCGTGTTCCGGCTGTCAGCGCAGGGGCGCCCGGTTCTTTTTGTCAAGACCGACCTGTCCGGTGCCCTG
AATGAACTGCAGGACGAGGCAGCGCGGCTATCGTGGCTGGCCACGACGGGCGTTCCTTGCGCAGCTGTGC
TCGACGTTGTCACTGAAGCGGGAAGGGACTGGCTGCTATTGGGCGAAGTGCCGGGGCAGGATCTCCTGTC
ATCTCACCTTGCTCCTGCCGAGAAAGTATCCATCATGGCTGATGCAATGCGGCGGCTGCATACGCTTGAT
CCGGCTACCTGCCCATTCGACCACCAAGCGAAACATCGCATCGAGCGAGCACGTACTCGGATGGAAGCCG
GTCTTGTCGATCAGGATGATCTGGACGAAGAGCATCAGGGGCTCGCGCCAGCCGAACTGTTCGCCAGGCT
CAAGGCGCGCATGCCCGACGGCGAGGATCTCGTCGTGACCCATGGCGATGCCTGCTTGCCGAATATCATG
GTGGAAAATGGCCGCTTTTCTGGATTCATCGACTGTGGCCGGCTGGGTGTGGCGGACCGCTATCAGGACA
TAGCGTTGGCTACCCGTGATATTGCTGAAGAGCTTGGCGGCGAATGGGCTGACCGCTTCCTCGTGCTTTA
CGGTATCGCCGCTCCCGATTCGCAGCGCATCGCCTTCTATCGCCTTCTTGACGAGTTCTTCTGAGCGGGA
CTCTGGGGTTCGAAATGACCGACCAAGCGACGCCCAACCTGCCATCACGAGATTTCGATTCCACCGCCGC
CTTCTATGAAAGGTTGGGCTTCGGAATCGTTTTCCGGGACGCCGGCTGGATGATCCTCCAGCGCGGGGAT
CTCATGCTGGAGTTCTTCGCCCACCCCAACTTGTTTATTGCAGCTTATAATGGTTACAAATAAAGCAATA
GCATCACAAATTTCACAAATAAAGCATTTTTTTCACTGCATTCTAGTTGTGGTTTGTCCAAACTCATCAA
TGTATCTTATCATGTCTGTATACCGTCGACCTCTAGCTAGAGCTTGGCGTAATCATGGTCATAGCTGTTT
CCTGTGTGAAATTGTTATCCGCTCACAATTCCACACAACATACGAGCCGGAAGCATAAAGTGTAAAGCCT
GGGGTGCCTAATGAGTGAGCTAACTCACATTAATTGCGTTGCGCTCACTGCCCGCTTTCCAGTCGGGAAA
CCTGTCGTGCCAGCTGCATTAATGAATCGGCCAACGCGCGGGGAGAGGCGGTTTGCGTATTGGGCGCTCT
TCCGCTTCCTCGCTCACTGACTCGCTGCGCTCGGTCGTTCGGCTGCGGCGAGCGGTATCAGCTCACTCAA
AGGCGGTAATACGGTTATCCACAGAATCAGGGGATAACGCAGGAAAGAACATGTGAGCAAAAGGCCAGCA
AAAGGCCAGGAACCGTAAAAAGGCCGCGTTGCTGGCGTTTTTCCATAGGCTCCGCCCCCCTGACGAGCAT
CACAAAAATCGACGCTCAAGTCAGAGGTGGCGAAACCCGACAGGACTATAAAGATACCAGGCGTTTCCCC
CTGGAAGCTCCCTCGTGCGCTCTCCTGTTCCGACCCTGCCGCTTACCGGATACCTGTCCGCCTTTCTCCC
TTCGGGAAGCGTGGCGCTTTCTCATAGCTCACGCTGTAGGTATCTCAGTTCGGTGTAGGTCGTTCGCTCC
AAGCTGGGCTGTGTGCACGAACCCCCCGTTCAGCCCGACCGCTGCGCCTTATCCGGTAACTATCGTCTTG
AGTCCAACCCGGTAAGACACGACTTATCGCCACTGGCAGCAGCCACTGGTAACAGGATTAGCAGAGCGAG
GTATGTAGGCGGTGCTACAGAGTTCTTGAAGTGGTGGCCTAACTACGGCTACACTAGAAGAACAGTATTT
GGTATCTGCGCTCTGCTGAAGCCAGTTACCTTCGGAAAAAGAGTTGGTAGCTCTTGATCCGGCAAACAAA
CCACCGCTGGTAGCGGTGGTTTTTTTGTTTGCAAGCAGCAGATTACGCGCAGAAAAAAAGGATCTCAAGA
AGATCCTTTGATCTTTTCTACGGGGTCTGACGCTCAGTGGAACGAAAACTCACGTTAAGGGATTTTGGTC
ATGAGATTATCAAAAAGGATCTTCACCTAGATCCTTTTAAATTAAAAATGAAGTTTTAAATCAATCTAAA
GTATATATGAGTAAACTTGGTCTGACAGTTACCAATGCTTAATCAGTGAGGCACCTATCTCAGCGATCTG
TCTATTTCGTTCATCCATAGTTGCCTGACTCCCCGTCGTGTAGATAACTACGATACGGGAGGGCTTACCA
TCTGGCCCCAGTGCTGCAATGATACCGCGAGACCCACGCTCACCGGCTCCAGATTTATCAGCAATAAACC
AGCCAGCCGGAAGGGCCGAGCGCAGAAGTGGTCCTGCAACTTTATCCGCCTCCATCCAGTCTATTAATTG
TTGCCGGGAAGCTAGAGTAAGTAGTTCGCCAGTTAATAGTTTGCGCAACGTTGTTGCCATTGCTACAGGC
ATCGTGGTGTCACGCTCGTCGTTTGGTATGGCTTCATTCAGCTCCGGTTCCCAACGATCAAGGCGAGTTA
CATGATCCCCCATGTTGTGCAAAAAAGCGGTTAGCTCCTTCGGTCCTCCGATCGTTGTCAGAAGTAAGTT
GGCCGCAGTGTTATCACTCATGGTTATGGCAGCACTGCATAATTCTCTTACTGTCATGCCATCCGTAAGA
TGCTTTTCTGTGACTGGTGAGTACTCAACCAAGTCATTCTGAGAATAGTGTATGCGGCGACCGAGTTGCT
CTTGCCCGGCGTCAATACGGGATAATACCGCGCCACATAGCAGAACTTTAAAAGTGCTCATCATTGGAAA
ACGTTCTTCGGGGCGAAAACTCTCAAGGATCTTACCGCTGTTGAGATCCAGTTCGATGTAACCCACTCGT
GCACCCAACTGATCTTCAGCATCTTTTACTTTCACCAGCGTTTCTGGGTGAGCAAAAACAGGAAGGCAAA
ATGCCGCAAAAAAGGGAATAAGGGCGACACGGAAATGTTGAATACTCATACTCTTCCTTTTTCAATATTA
TTGAAGCATTTATCAGGGTTATTGTCTCATGAGCGGATACATATTTGAATGTATTTAGAAAAATAAACAA
ATAGGGGTTCCGCGCACATTTCCCCGAAAAGTGCCACCTGACGTCGACGGATCGGGAGATCTCCCGATCC
CCTATGGTGCACTCTCAGTACAATCTGCTCTGATGCCGCATAGTTAAGCCAGTATCTGCTCCCTGCTTGT
GTGTTGGAGGTCGCTGAGTAGTGCGCGAGCAAAATTTAAGCTACAACAAGGCAAGGCTTGACCGACAATT
GCATGAAGAATCTGCTTAGGGTTAGGCGTTTTGCGCTGCTTCGCGATGTACGGGCCAGATATACGCGTTG
ACATTGATTATTGACTAGTTATTAATAGTAATCAATTACGGGGTCATTAGTTCATAGCCCATATATGGAG
TTCCGCGTTACATAACTTACGGTAAATGGCCCGCCTGGCTGACCGCCCAACGACCCCCGCCCATTGACGT
CAATAATGACGTATGTTCCCATAGTAACGCCAATAGGGACTTTCCATTGACGTCAATGGGTGGAGTATTT
ACGGTAAACTGCCCACTTGGCAGTACATCAAGTGTATCATATGCCAAGTACGCCCCCTATTGACGTCAAT
GACGGTAAATGGCCCGCCTGGCATTATGCCCAGTACATGACCTTATGGGACTTTCCTACTTGGCAGTACA
TCTACGTATTAGTCATCGCTATTACCATGGTGATGCGGTTTTGGCAGTACATCAATGGGCGTGGATAGCG
GTTTGACTCACGGGGATTTCCAAGTCTCCACCCCATTGACGTCAATGGGAGTTTGTTTTGGCACCAAAAT
CAACGGGACTTTCCAAAATGTCGTAACAACTCCGCCCCATTGACGCAAATGGGCGGTAGGCGTGTACGGT
GGGAGGTCTATATAAGCAGAGCTCTCTGGCTAACTAGAGAACCCACTGCTTACTGGCTTATCGAAATTAA
TACGACTCACTATAGGGAGACCCAAGCTGGCTAGCGTTTAAACGGGCCCTCTAGACTCGAGCGGCCGCCA
CTGTGCTGGATATCTGCAGAATTCGGCTTGCCGCCATGCCGCTGCTCTTCCTCGAGCGCTTCCCCTGGCC
CAGCCTCCGCACCTACACGGGCCTCAGCGGCCTGGCCCTGCTGGGCACCATCATCAGCGCCTACCGCGCG
CTCAGCCAGCCCGAGGCCGGCCCCGGCGAGCCGGACCAGCTAACGGCCTCGCTGCAGCCTGAGCCGCCGG
CGCCCGCCCGGCCGAGCGCCGGGGGACCCCGGGCCCGCGATGTGGCCCAGTACCTGCTCTCAGACAGCCT
CTTCGTGTGGGTTCTAGTAAATACCGCTTGCTGTGTTTTGATGTTGGTGGCTAAGCTCATCCAGTGTATT
GTGTTTGGCCCTCTTCGAGTGAGTGAGAGACAGCATCTCAAAGACAAATTTTGGAATTTTATTTTCTACA
AGTTCATTTTCATCTTTGGTGTGCTGAATGTCCAGACAGTGGAGGAGGTGGTCATGTGGTGCCTCTGGTT
TGCCGGACTTGTCTTTCTGCACCTGATGGTTCAGCTCTGCAAGGATCGATTTGAATATCTTTCCTTCTCG
CCCACCACGCTGATGAGCAGCCACGGTCGAGTCCTGTCCCTGTTGGTTGCCATGCTGCTTTCCTGCTGTG
GACTGGCGGCCGTCTGCTCCATCACCGGCTACACCCACGGAATGCACACCTTGGCTTTCATGGCTGCAGA
GTCTCTTCTTGTGACAGTGAGGACTGCTCATGTGATTTTACGATACGTAATTCACCTCTGGGACCTCAAC
CACGAAGGGACGTGGGAAGGAAAGGGGACGTATGTCTATTACACAGACTTAGTCATGGAGCTCACTCTCC
TGTCCCTGGACCTCATGCACCATATTCACATGTTGTTATTTGGCAACATCTGGTTATCCATGGCCAGCCT
GGTCATCTTTATGCAGCTGCGTTACCTGTTTCATGAGGTGCAACGTCGAATTCGTCGGCACAAGAACTGT
CTACGTGTGGTTGGAAACATGGAGGCCAGGTTTGCAGTTGCAACTCCAGAGGAGCTGGCTGTCAACAATG
ACGACTGTGCCATCTGTTGGGGCTCCATGCAGGCTGCGCGGAAACTGCCCTGTGGACATCTTTTCCACAA
CTCCTGTCTTCGTTCCTGGCTAGAACAAGACACCTCCTGTCCAACATGCAGAATGTCTCTTAATATTGCC
GACAATAATCGTGTCAGGGAAGAACATCAAGGAGAGAACTTGGATGAGAATTTGGTTCCTGTAGCAGCAG
CCGAAGGGAGACCTCGCTTAAACCAACACAATCACTTCTTCCATTTCGATGGGTCTCGGATTGCGAGCTG
GCTGCCGAGTTTTTCGGTTGAAGTGATGCACACCACCAACATTCTTGGCATTACGCAGGCCAGCAACTCC
[129 nt withheld, positions 5811-5939]
CAAGTACCTTTTCCTACACAGCGGTCAGATAGCATCAGACCTGCATTGAACAGTCCTGTGGAAAGGCCAA
GCAGTGACCAGGAAGAGGGAGAAACTTCTGCTCAGACCGAGCGTGTGCCACTGGACCTCAGTCCTCGCCT
GGAGGAGACGCTGGACTTCGGCGAGGTGGAAGTGGAGCCCAGTGAGGTGGAAGACTTCGAGGCTCGTGGG
AGCCGCTTCTCCAAGTCTGCTGATGAGAGACAGCGCATGCTGGTGCAGCGTAAGGACGAACTCCTCCAGC
AAGCTCGCAAACGTTTCTTGAACAAAAGTTCTGAAGATGATGCGGCCTCAGAGAGCTTCCTCCCCTCGGA
AGGTGCGTCCTCTGACCCCGTGACCCTGCGTCGAAGGATGCTGGCTGCCGCCGCGGAACGGAGGCTTCAG
AAGCAGCAGACCTCCGAATTCGGATCCGGTACCGATTACAAGGATGACGACGATAAGTGAAGCTTAAGTT
TAAACCGCTGATCAGCCTCGACTGTGCCTTCTAGTTGCCAGCCATCTGTTGTTTGCCCCTCCCCCGTGCC
TTCCTTGACCCTGGAAGGTGCCACTCCCACTGTCCTTTCCTAATAAAATGAGGAAATTGCATCGCATTGT
CTGAGTAGGTGTCATTCTATTCTGGGGGGTGGGGTGGGGCAGGACAGCAAGGGGGAGGATTGGGAAGACA
ATAGCAGGCATGCTGGGGATGCGGTGGGCTCTATGGCTTCTGAGGCGGAAAGAACCAGCTGGGGCTCTAG
GGGGTATCCCC
[124 nt withheld, positions 6721-6844]
C
[91 nt withheld, positions 6846-6936]
A
[49 nt withheld, positions 6938-6986]
CCTTTGACGTTGGAGTCCACGTTCTTT
[37 nt withheld, positions 7014-7050]
ACCCTATCTCGGTCTATTCTTTTGATTTATAAGGGATTTTGCCGATTTCGGCCTATTGGTTAAAAAATGA
GCTGATTTAACAAAAATTTAACGCGAATTAATTCTGTGGAATGTGTGTCAGTTAGGGTGTGGAAAGTCCC
CAGGCTCCCCAGCAGGCAGAAGTATGCAAAGCATGCATCTCAATTAGTCAGCAACCAGGTGTGGAAAGTC
CCCAGGCTCCCCAGCAGGCAGAAGTATGCAAAGCATGCATCTCAATTAGTCAGCAACCATAGTCCCGCCC
CTAACTCCGCCCATCCCGCCCCTAACTCCGCCCAGTTCCGCCCATTCTC
Features (pLannotate 1.2.2; 21 found; start..end, strand, type, name):
    180..971     +  CDS            neo: KKA2_KLEPN - Also known as kan, nptII. Experimental evidence at protein level: Swiss-Prot protein existence level 1. Resistance to kanamycin, neomycin, paromomycin, ribostamycin, butirosin and gentamicin B. From Klebsiella pneumoniae.
    995..1153    +  CDS            ble (fragment): BLE_KLEPN - Experimental evidence at protein level: Swiss-Prot protein existence level 1. Binding protein with a strong affinity to the bleomycin family of antibiotics. Binds to CL990; an antimitotic-antibiotic compound. From Klebsiella pneumoniae.
   1148..1269    +  polyA_signal   SV40 poly(A) signal: SV40 polyadenylation signal
   1342..1358    -  protein_bind   lac operator: The lac repressor binds to the lac operator to inhibit transcription in E. coli. This inhibition can be relieved by adding lactose or isopropyl-β-D-thiogalactopyranoside (IPTG). lac repressor encoded by lacI
   1366..1396    -  promoter       lac promoter: promoter for the E. coli lac operon
   1411..1432    -  protein_bind   CAP binding site: CAP binding activates transcription in the presence of cAMP. E. coli catabolite activator protein
   1445..1537    -  CDS            lacI (fragment): lac repressor; lacI; The lac repressor binds to the lac operator to inhibit transcription in E. coli. This inhibition can be relieved by adding lactose or isopropyl-β-D-thiogalactopyranoside (IPTG).
   1720..2308    -  rep_origin     ori: high-copy-number ColE1/pMB1/pBR322/pUC origin of replication
   2479..3339    -  CDS            AmpR: β-lactamase; bla; confers resistance to ampicillin, carbenicillin, and related antibiotics
   3340..3444    -  promoter       AmpR promoter: bla
   3503..3555    -  misc_feature   bom (fragment): basis of mobility region from pBR322
   3710..4089    +  enhancer       CMV enhancer: human cytomegalovirus immediate early enhancer
   4090..4293    +  promoter       CMV promoter: human cytomegalovirus (CMV) immediate early promoter
   4289..4322    +  LTR            5' LTR (truncated) (fragment): truncated 5' long terminal repeat (LTR) from HIV-1
   4338..4356    +  promoter       T7 promoter: promoter for bacteriophage T7 RNA polymerase
   4446..6374    +  CDS            AMFR (sequence partly withheld): AMFR_HUMAN - Also known as RNF45 From Homo sapiens (Human).
   6392..6416    +  CDS            3xFLAG (fragment): three tandem FLAG® epitope tags
   6451..6675    +  polyA_signal   bGH poly(A) signal: bovine growth hormone polyadenylation signal
   6679..6700    +  promoter       SV40 promoter (fragment): SV40 enhancer and early promoter
   6721..7149    +  rep_origin     f1 ori (sequence partly withheld): f1 bacteriophage origin of replication; arrow indicates direction of (+) strand synthesis
   7163..113     +  promoter       SV40 promoter (across the origin): SV40 enhancer and early promoter
