[The description below was written by a language model from this plasmid's Addgene catalogue record and pLannotate feature annotations shown in this document.]
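Description:
pcDNA-gp78-FLAG is a mammalian expression plasmid built on the pcDNA3 backbone that produces human gp78 (also known as AMFR or RNF45) carrying a C-terminal FLAG epitope. The AMFR coding sequence, about 1.9 kb, sits downstream of the human cytomegalovirus immediate-early enhancer and promoter and is followed by the bovine growth hormone polyadenylation signal, giving strong constitutive expression after transfection. A T7 promoter lies between the CMV promoter and the insert and can serve for in vitro transcription or as a sequencing primer site. The annotation tool labels the tag as a fragment of 3xFLAG; the short length of that match is consistent with the single FLAG tag described in the catalogue. A small match to an HIV-1 LTR just after the CMV promoter is probably an annotation artefact of the pcDNA leader region rather than a functional viral element.

For stable selection in mammalian cells, an SV40 early promoter (which includes the SV40 origin) drives the neomycin phosphotransferase gene, terminated by an SV40 poly(A) signal, allowing G418 selection. In bacteria the plasmid replicates from a high-copy ColE1/pUC-type origin and is selected with ampicillin through the β-lactamase gene; an f1 origin is also present for single-stranded DNA production. Residual lac promoter/operator, lacI, ble and bom fragments are backbone remnants.

The depositor notes a P179L substitution detected in quality-control sequencing that is not known to affect function. The sequenced record is slightly longer than the catalogue size. The associated publication concerns gp78 and its antagonism by USP13 in ER-associated degradation, so the construct is suited to overexpression, detection and immunoprecipitation of gp78 via the FLAG tag.
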