Addgene plasmid #62370: pcDNA-gp78-FLAG
Purpose: Express C-terminally FLAG tagged gp78
Depositing lab: Yihong Ye. Depositing organization: National Institute of Diabetes & Digestive & Kidney Diseases (NIDDK). Publication: USP13 antagonizes gp78 to maintain functionality of a chaperone in ER-associated degradation. Liu Y, Soetandyo N, Lee JG, Liu L, Xu Y, Clemons WM Jr, Ye Y. Elife. 2014;3:e01369. doi: 10.7554/eLife.01369. Epub 2014 Jan 14. PubMed 24424410.
Backbone
  Vector backbone: pCDNA3
  Backbone size w/o insert (bp): 5400
  Total vector size (bp): 7332
  Vector type: Mammalian Expression
  Selectable markers: Neomycin (select with G418)
Growth in bacteria
  Bacterial resistance: Ampicillin, 100 μg/mL
  Growth temperature: 37°C
  Growth strain: Top10
  Copy number: High Copy
Gene/Insert
  Gene/Insert name: gp78 (alt name: AMFR, RNF45)
  Species: H. sapiens (human)
  Insert size (bp): 1932
  Mutation: *
  GenBank ID: NM_001144.5
  Entrez Gene: AMFR (a.k.a. GP78, RNF45, SPG89)
  Tag / fusion protein: FLAG (C terminal on insert)
  Cloning method: Unknown
  Sequencing primers: 5′ TAATACGACTCACTATAGGG; 3′ ATTTAGGTGACACTATAG
Resource information
  A portion of this plasmid was derived from a plasmid made by: Emmanuel Wiertz Lab
Terms and licenses: Academic/Nonprofit Terms; Industry Terms: Not Available to Industry
Depositor comments: *P179L mutation found during Addgene's quality control sequencing is not known to affect function
How to cite: pcDNA-gp78-FLAG was a gift from Yihong Ye (Addgene plasmid # 62370 ; http://n2t.net/addgene:62370 ; RRID:Addgene_62370)
