>Addgene plasmid #62370 | pcDNA-gp78-FLAG | addgene partial sequence | sequence record 106924 | CMV-F 5'-CGCAAATGGGCGGTAGGCGTG-3'
ACTAGAGAACCCACTGCTTACTGGCTTATCGAAATTAATACGACTCACTATAGGGAGACCCAAGCTGGCT
AGCGTTTAAACGGGCCCTCTAGACTCGAGCGGCCGCCACTGTGCTGGATATCTGCAGAATTCGGCTTGCC
GCCATGCCGCTGCTCTTCCTCGAGCGCTTCCCCTGGCCCAGCCTCCGCACCTACACGGGCCTCAGCGGCC
TGGCCCTGCTGGGCACCATCATCAGCGCCTACCGCGCGCTCAGCCAGCCCGAGGCCGGCCCCGGCGAGCC
GGACCAGCTAACGGCCTCGCTGCAGCCTGAGCCGCCGGCGCCCGCCCGGCCGAGCGCCGGGGGACCCCGG
GCCCGCGATGTGGCCCAGTACCTGCTCTCAGACAGCCTCTTCGTGTGGGTTCTAGTAAATACCGCTTGCT
GTGTTTTGATGTTGGTGGCTAAGCTCATCCAGTGTATTGTGTTTGGCCCTCTTCGAGTGAGTGAGAGACA
GCATCTCAAAGACAAATTTTGGAATTTTATTTTCTACAAGTTCATTTTCATCTTTGGTGTGCTGAATGTC
CAGACAGTGGAGGAGGTGGTCATGTGGTGCCTCTGGTTTGCCGGACTTGTCTTTCTGCACCTGATGGTTC
AGCTCTGCAAGGATCGATTTGAATATCTTTCCTTCTCGCCCACCACGCTGATGAGCAGCCACGGTCGAGT
CCTGTCCCTGTTGGTTGCCATGCTGCTTTCCTGCTGTGGACTGGCGGCCGTCTGCTCCATCACCGGCTAC
ACCCACGGAATGCACACCTTGGCTTTCATGGCTGCAGAGTCTCTTCTTGTGACAGTGAGGACTGCTCATG
TGATTT
