>Addgene plasmid #62370 | pcDNA-gp78-FLAG | addgene partial sequence | sequence record 107324 | BGH-rev 5'-TAGAAGGCACAGTCGAGG-3'
TCATCCTTGTAATCGGTACCGGATCCGAATTCGGAGGTCTGCTGCTTCTGAAGCCTCCGTTCCGCGGCGG
CAGCCAGCATCCTTCGACGCAGGGTCACGGGGTCAGAGGACGCACCTTCCGAGGGGAGGAAGCTCTCTGA
GGCCGCATCATCTTCAGAACTTTTGTTCAAGAAACGTTTGCGAGCTTGCTGGAGGAGTTCGTCCTTACGC
TGCACCAGCATGCGCTGTCTCTCATCAGCAGACTTGGAGAAGCGGCTCCCACGAGCCTCGAAGTCTTCCA
CCTCACTGGGCTCCACTTCCACCTCGCCGAAGTCCAGCGTCTCCTCCAGGCGAGGACTGAGGTCCAGTGG
CACACGCTCGGTCTGAGCAGAAGTTTCTCCCTCTTCCTGGTCACTGCTTGGCCTTTCCACAGGACTGTTC
AATGCAGGTCTGATGCTATCTGACCGCTGTGTAGGAAAAGGTACTTG
[129 nt withheld, positions 468-596]
GGAGTTGCTGGCCTGCGTAATGCCAAGAATGTTGGTGGTGTGCATCACTTCAACCGAAAAACTCGGCAGC
CAGCTCGCAATCCGAGACCCATCGAAATGGAAGAAGTGATTGTGTTGGTTTAAGCGAGGTCTCCCTTCGG
CTGCTGCTACAGGAACCAAATTCTCATCCAAGTTCTCTCCTTGATGTTCTTCCCTGACACGATTATTGTC
GGCAATATTAAGAGACATTCTGCATGTTGGACAGGAGGTGTCTTGTTCTAGCCA
